>Addgene plasmid #19795 | pcDNA5 HA-CCDC95 | addgene partial sequence | sequence record 25545 | CMV-F 5'-CGCAAATGGGCGGTAGGCGTG-3'
CGTGGGGNNTTAGCGAGCTCTCTGGCTACTAGAGAACCCACTGCTTACTGGCTTATCGAAATTAATACGA
CTCACTATAGGGAGACCCAAGCTGGCTAGCCGCCACCATGGCTTACCCATACGATGTTCCTGACTATGCG
GGCTATCCCTATGACGTCCCGGACTATGCAGGATCTCTCGAGATGAACGGGCCGGCGGACGGCGAAGTGG
ACTACAAAAAAAAATACCGGAATCTGAAGCGGAAGCTCAAGTTCCTCATCTACGAGCACGAGTGCTTCCA
GGAGGAGCTGAGGAAAGCGCAAAGGAAATTACTGAAGGTGTCCCGGGACAAGAGTTTCCTCCTAGACCGA
CTTCTGCAGTACGAGAACGTGGATGAAGACTCTTCGGACTCAGATGCCACTGCATCATCAGATAACAGCG
AGACGGAGGGGACACCCAAGTTGTCTGACACACCGGCCCCTAAGAGGAAGAGAAGCCCTCCGCTGGGGGG
CGCCCCCTCTCCCTCCAGCCTCTCCCTGCCTCCTTCAACAGGGTTTCCCCTTCAGGCCTCCGGGGTCCCC
TCCCCATACCTGAGCTCGCTGGCCTCCTCCCGCTACCCCCCATTCCCTTCTGACTACCTGGCCCTGCAGC
TGCCCGAGCCCAGTCCCCTGAGGCCCAAGCGGGAGAAACGGCCCCGCCTGCCCCGGAAACTCAAGATGGG
CGGTGGGACCCCCCGACTGCCCTGTGGGAGGGCCGCTGACCTTCCCTGGCCGGGGTTCTGGGGCTGGGGT
CGGANAAATGCCNTGACCCCCCTCCCACCCCCTAAGATGCCCCC
