[The description below was written by a language model from this plasmid's Addgene catalogue record.]
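Description:
pcDNA5 HA-CCDC95 is a mammalian expression plasmid built on the Invitrogen pcDNA5/FRT backbone (about 5 kb without insert). It carries the human CCDC95 coding sequence, also known as FLJ90652 and now designated INO80E, a subunit of the Ino80 chromatin-remodeling complex. The insert of roughly 800 bp was placed between XhoI and BamHI sites, both of which remain intact. It is fused at its N terminus to a tandem 2XHA epitope tag recorded as residing on the backbone. The plasmid is propagated in E. coli under ampicillin selection, and hygromycin is the selectable marker for mammalian cells.

No feature table accompanies the record, so the regulatory elements are not listed explicitly. The CMV forward and BGH reverse sequencing primers are consistent with the standard pcDNA5/FRT layout, in which a CMV promoter drives the insert and a bovine growth hormone polyadenylation signal terminates it. This backbone family also carries an FRT site next to a hygromycin resistance gene, which allows Flp recombinase-mediated integration of the cassette at a single defined genomic locus in compatible host cell lines. This yields isogenic stable lines, and the plasmid can also be used for transient transfection.

The HA tag allows detection and immunoaffinity purification of the expressed protein. The associated publication concerns regulation of the Uch37 deubiquitinating enzyme in the proteasome and in the Ino80 complex. This suggests the construct was used to express tagged INO80E in human cells for isolating and characterising Ino80-associated proteins, although the record does not state the specific experiments.
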