Addgene plasmid #19795: pcDNA5 HA-CCDC95
Depositing lab: Joan Conaway & Ronald Conaway. Depositing organization: Stowers Institute for Medical Research. Publication: Distinct modes of regulation of the Uch37 deubiquitinating enzyme in the proteasome and in the Ino80 chromatin-remodeling complex. Yao T, Song L, Jin J, Cai Y, Takahashi H, Swanson SK, Washburn MP, Florens L, Conaway RC, Cohen RE, Conaway JW. Mol Cell. 2008 Sep 26. 31(6):909-17. 10.1016/j.molcel.2008.08.027 PubMed 18922472.
Backbone
  Vector backbone: pcDNA5/FRT
  Backbone manufacturer: Invitrogen
  Backbone size w/o insert (bp): 5000
  Vector type: Mammalian Expression
  Selectable markers: Hygromycin
Growth in bacteria
  Bacterial resistance: Ampicillin, 100 μg/mL
  Growth temperature: 37°C
  Growth strain: DH5alpha
  Copy number: Unknown
Gene/Insert
  Gene/Insert name: CCDC95 (alt names: FLJ90652; Ino80E)
  Species: H. sapiens (human)
  Insert size (bp): 800
  GenBank ID: NM_173618
  Entrez Gene: INO80E (a.k.a. CCDC95)
  Tag / fusion protein: 2XHA (N terminal on backbone)
  Cloning method: Restriction Enzyme; 5′ cloning site XhoI (not destroyed); 3′ cloning site BamHI (not destroyed)
  Sequencing primers: 5′ CMV forward; 3′ BGH reverse
Terms and licenses: Academic/Nonprofit Terms; Industry Terms: Not Available to Industry
How to cite: pcDNA5 HA-CCDC95 was a gift from Joan Conaway & Ronald Conaway (Addgene plasmid # 19795 ; http://n2t.net/addgene:19795 ; RRID:Addgene_19795)
